Addgene plasmid #34291: KHBD00137
Depositing lab: Bart Deplancke. Depositing organization: Swiss Federal Institute of Technology (EPFL). Publication: Automated protein-DNA interaction screening of Drosophila regulatory elements. Korneel Hens, Jean-Daniel Feuz, Alina Isakova, Antonina Lagovitina, Andreas Massouras, Julien Bryois, Patrick Callaerts, Susan E. Celniker, Bart Deplancke. Nat Methods. 2011 Oct 30;8(12):1065-70. 10.1038/nmeth.1763 PubMed 22037703.
Backbone
  Vector backbone: pDONR221
  Backbone manufacturer: Invitrogen
  Backbone size w/o insert (bp): 2536
  Vector type: Gateway Donor Vector
Growth in bacteria
  Bacterial resistance: Kanamycin, 50 μg/mL
  Growth temperature: 37°C
  Growth strain: DH5alpha
  Copy number: High Copy
Gene/Insert
  Gene/Insert name: CG2851 (alt names: FBgn0010323; Gsc; Goosecoid)
  Species: D. melanogaster (fly)
  Insert size (bp): 1257
  Entrez Gene: Gsc (a.k.a. Dmel_CG2851, 60Mun1, 60Mun2, CG2851, D-Gsc, D-gsc, Dmel\CG2851, M72, PPH25, Pph25, gsc, l(2)05341)
  Cloning method: Gateway Cloning
  Sequencing primers: 5′ M13F; 3′ M13R
Terms and licenses: Academic/Nonprofit Terms; Industry Terms: Not Available to Industry
Depositor comments: Please note that the ORFs in this collection were cloned open-ended (without a stop codon).
How to cite: KHBD00137 was a gift from Bart Deplancke (Addgene plasmid # 34291 ; http://n2t.net/addgene:34291 ; RRID:Addgene_34291)
