[The description below was written by a language model from this plasmid's Addgene catalogue record.]
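Description:
KHBD00137 is a Gateway entry-type clone built in the pDONR221 donor vector backbone (Invitrogen) and carrying the open reading frame of the Drosophila melanogaster gene CG2851, better known as Goosecoid (Gsc), which encodes a homeodomain transcription factor. The insert is about 1.26 kb in a backbone of roughly 2.5 kb once the donor cassette has been replaced. The plasmid is maintained in E. coli as a high-copy construct under kanamycin selection. It was generated by Gateway recombination cloning, so the ORF is expected to sit between recombination (att) sites that allow it to be moved in a single recombination step into any compatible destination vector. M13 forward and reverse primer sites flank the insert for sequence verification. No feature table accompanies the record, so exact positions of these elements are not documented here.

As an entry clone, the plasmid carries no promoter intended to drive expression of the insert, and the record lists no tags or reporters. Expression depends entirely on the destination vector chosen. The depositor notes that ORFs in this collection were cloned open-ended, without a stop codon, which permits in-frame C-terminal fusions after transfer and means that a stop codon must be supplied by the destination vector. The clone belongs to a collection of Drosophila ORFs assembled for automated screening of protein–DNA interactions at fly regulatory elements. It serves as a source of the Gsc coding sequence for building expression or fusion constructs for such assays.
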