>Addgene plasmid #34291 | KHBD00137 | depositor partial sequence | sequence record 40858 | KHBD00137 sequence 1257 bps
ATGCTGGCACAAATGGTAGAGACAAATTCCCCGCCGGCGGGTTACACCCTCAAAAGGTCGCCCAGCGATC
TCGGCGAGCAGCAGCAGCCTCCAAGGCAGATCTCGCGATCTCCTGGCAACACGGCCGCCTATCACCTGAC
CACCGCCATGCTCCTGAACTCGCAGCAATGCGGCTACTTGGGCCAGCGATTGCAGTCGGTCCTCCAGCAG
CAGCACGCCCAACACCAGCAGTCCCAAAGTCAAACTCCGTCCTCCGATGATGGCAGCCAGTCAGGTGTCA
CCATTCTGGAAGAGGAGAGAAGAGGAGGAGCCGCTGCCGCGTCTCTCTTCACTATTGACAGCATTTTGGG
CTCTCGCCAACAGGGTGGAGGCACCGCTCCAAGCCAAGGCAGCCACATCAGCAGCAATGGCAACCAAAAT
GGACTCACCTCGAATGGCATCAGTTTGGGTCTGAAAAGAAGTGGCGCCGAGTCCCCAGCCTCGCCAAATT
CAAACTCCAGTTCTAGCGCAGCCGCCAGTCCCATCCGACCGCAGAGGGTTCCTGCCATGCTGCAGCATCC
TGGCCTGCATCTGGGTCACTTGGCGGCTGCAGCGGCGAGCGGTTTTGCCGCCTCTCCCTCGGATTTTTTG
GTGGCGTACCCCAACTTCTATCCAAACTACATGCACGCTGCTGCGGTGGCGCATGTGGCCGCTGCTCAGA
TGCAGGCACATGTGAGTGGAGCAGCCGCTGGATTGTCGGGTCACGGGCACCATCCGCACCACCCCCATGG
GCACCCCCACCATCCACATCTGGGCGCACACCACCACGGACAGCACCACCTCAGCCATCTGGGTCATGGA
CCTCCGCCGAAGAGGAAGCGTCGCCATCGCACCATCTTCACGGAGGAGCAGTTGGAGCAACTGGAGGCCA
CCTTCGACAAAACACACTACCCAGATGTGGTGCTCCGGGAGCAACTTGCCCTCAAGGTGGATCTCAAAGA
AGAACGAGTTGAGGTGTGGTTCAAGAACCGGCGGGCCAAGTGGCGCAAGCAAAAGCGCGAGGAGCAGGAG
CGGCTGCGGAAGCTGCAGGAGGAGCAATGCGGCAGCACCACCAACGGCACCACCAACAGCAGCAGCGGCA
CCACCAGCTCCACCGGCAACGGATCCCTAACCGTGAAGTGCCCCGGATCCGATCACTACTCCGCGCAGCT
AGTGCACATCAAGAGCGATCCCAATGGGTACAGCGATGCCGACGAGTCATCCGACCTGGAAGTGGCC
