>Addgene plasmid #34291 | KHBD00137 | addgene partial sequence | sequence record 41957 | M13-Rev 5'-CAGGAAACAGCTATGACC-3'
TTTATTTTGACTGATAGTGACCTGTTCGTTGCAACAAATTGATAAGCAATGCTTTCTTATAATGCCAACT
TTGTACAAGAAAGTTGGCAAGGCCACTTCCAGGTCGGATGACTCGTCGGCATCGCTGTACCCATTGGGAT
CGCTCTTGATGTGCACTAGCTGCGCGGAGTAGTGATCGGATCCGGGGCACTTCACGGTTAGGGATCCGTT
GCCGGTGGAGCTGGTGGTGCCGCTGCTGCTGTTGGTGGTGCCGTTGGTGGTGCTGCCGCATTGCTCCTCC
TGCAGCTTCCGCAGCCGCTCCTGCTCCTCGCGCTTTTGCTTGCGCCACTTGGCCCGCCGGTTCTTGAACC
ACACCTCAACTCGTTCTTCTTTGAGATCCACCTTGAGGGCAAGTTGCTCCCGGAGCACCACATCTGGGTA
GTGTGTTTTGTCGAAGGTGGCCTCCAGTTGCTCCAACTGCTCCTCCGTGAAGATGGTGCGATGGCGACGC
TTCCTCTTCGGCGGAGGTCCATGACCCAGATGGCTGAGGTGGTGCTGTCCGTGGTGGTGTGCGCCCAGAT
GTGGATGGTGGGGGTGCCCATGGGGGTGGTGCGGATGGTGCCCGTGACCCGACAATCCAGCGGCTGCTCC
ACTCACATGTGCCTGCATCTGAGCAGCGGCCACATGCGCCACCGCAGCAGCGTGCATGTAGTTTGGATAG
